Addgene plasmid #147732: pT7-EGFP-C1-HsNot1iso2-6xmut_U
Purpose: Mammalian Expression of HsNot1iso2-6xmut
Depositing lab: Elisa Izaurralde. Depositing organization: Max Planck Institute for Developmental Biology. Publication: Structure and assembly of the NOT module of the human CCR4-NOT complex. Boland A, Chen Y, Raisch T, Jonas S, Kuzuoglu-Ozturk D, Wohlbold L, Weichenrieder O, Izaurralde E. Nat Struct Mol Biol. 2013 Nov;20(11):1289-97. doi: 10.1038/nsmb.2681. Epub 2013 Oct 13. PubMed 24121232.
Backbone
  Vector backbone: Unknown
  Vector type: Mammalian Expression
Growth in bacteria
  Bacterial resistance: Kanamycin, 50 μg/mL
  Growth temperature: 37°C
  Growth strain: DH5alpha
  Copy number: High Copy
Gene/Insert
  Gene/Insert name: HsNot1iso2-6xmut
  Species: H. sapiens (human)
  Mutation: 4 silent and two non silent G917E and R2353Q mutations compared to the sequence of isoform 2 given by NCBI: EF553522.1
  Entrez Gene: CNOT1 (a.k.a. AD-005, CDC39, HPE12, NOT1, NOT1H, VIBOS)
  Cloning method: Unknown
Terms and licenses: Academic/Nonprofit Terms; Industry Terms: Not Available to Industry
Depositor comments: Plasmids from this collection were made available to the research community and donated after the lab closed. Please note that the sequence provided by the depositing laboratory may be theoretical/predicted or based on Sanger sequencing results. There may be discrepancies between sequencing results obtained by Addgene and the depositor sequence. If an Addgene verified sequence is not available, please contact before placing your order to request that our lab fully sequence the plasmid.
How to cite: pT7-EGFP-C1-HsNot1iso2-6xmut_U was a gift from Elisa Izaurralde (Addgene plasmid # 147732 ; http://n2t.net/addgene:147732 ; RRID:Addgene_147732)
