[The description below was written by a language model from this plasmid's Addgene catalogue record and pLannotate feature annotations shown in this document.]
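Description:
pT7-EGFP-C1-HsNot1iso2-6xmut_U is a mammalian expression plasmid of about 11.9 kb that produces human CNOT1 (NOT1), the large scaffolding subunit of the CCR4-NOT deadenylase complex, as an N-terminal EGFP fusion. The catalogue lists the backbone as unknown, but the name and the annotated features match an EGFP-C1-type layout. A CMV enhancer and immediate early promoter drive an EGFP coding sequence, followed by a short multiple cloning site remnant, the roughly 7.1 kb CNOT1 open reading frame, and an SV40 polyadenylation signal. A T7 promoter sits between the CMV promoter and EGFP, which would in principle also allow transcription by T7 RNA polymerase. The short hits annotated as a truncated HIV-1 LTR, SV40 large T antigen and ble are small fragments and probably reflect sequence similarity within standard backbone regions rather than functional elements.

The insert corresponds to CNOT1 isoform 2 and differs from the reference sequence at six positions. Four changes are silent and two alter the protein (G917E and R2353Q). The record presents these as differences from the database entry and does not assign them a functional purpose.

The plasmid replicates at high copy in E. coli from a ColE1/pUC-type origin and also carries an f1 origin. A single NeoR/KanR gene with an HSV TK polyadenylation signal is preceded by both a bacterial promoter and the SV40 early promoter. It therefore gives kanamycin resistance in bacteria and can confer G418 resistance in mammalian cells. The associated work concerns the structure and assembly of the NOT module of human CCR4-NOT, so the construct suits expression, localisation and interaction studies of GFP-tagged NOT1 in human cells.
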