Features (pLannotate 1.2.2; 18 found; start..end, strand, type, name):
     61..364     +  enhancer       CMV enhancer: human cytomegalovirus immediate early enhancer
    365..568     +  promoter       CMV promoter: human cytomegalovirus (CMV) immediate early promoter
    564..597     +  LTR            5' LTR (truncated) (fragment): truncated 5' long terminal repeat (LTR) from HIV-1
    613..631     +  promoter       T7 promoter: promoter for bacteriophage T7 RNA polymerase
    665..1381    +  CDS            EGFP: EGFP is a basic (constitutively fluorescent) green fluorescent protein published in 1996, derived from Aequorea victoria. It is reported to be a rapidly-maturing weak dimer with moderate acid sensitivity.
   1382..1402    +  misc_feature   MCS (fragment): multiple cloning site
   1403..8515    +  CDS            CNOT1: CNOT1_HUMAN - Also known as CDC39, KIAA1007, NOT1. Experimental evidence at protein level: Swiss-Prot protein existence level 1. Scaffolding component of the CCR4-NOT complex which is one of the major cellular mRNA deadenylases and is linked to various cellular processes including bulk mRNA degradation, miRNA-mediated repression, translational repression during translational initiation and general transcription regulation. Additional complex functions may be a consequence of its influence on mRNA expression. Its scaffolding function implies its interaction with the catalytic complex module and
   8519..8540    +  misc_feature   MCS (fragment): multiple cloning site
   8552..8636    +  CDS            large T antigen (fragment): large T antigen from SV40 (simian virus 40)
   8659..8780    +  polyA_signal   SV40 poly(A) signal: SV40 polyadenylation signal
   8814..9242    -  rep_origin     f1 ori (sequence partly withheld): f1 bacteriophage origin of replication; arrow indicates direction of (+) strand synthesis
   9269..9373    +  promoter       AmpR promoter: bla
   9416..9487    +  promoter       SV40 promoter (fragment): SV40 enhancer and early promoter
   9514..9724    +  promoter       SV40 promoter: SV40 early promoter
   9767..10561   +  CDS            NeoR/KanR: aminoglycoside phosphotransferase from Tn5; aph(3')-II (or nptII); confers resistance to neomycin, kanamycin, and G418 (Geneticin®)
  10582..10734   +  CDS            ble (fragment): BLE_KLEPN - Experimental evidence at protein level: Swiss-Prot protein existence level 1. Binding protein with a strong affinity to the bleomycin family of antibiotics. Binds to CL990; an antimitotic-antibiotic compound. From Klebsiella pneumoniae.
  10793..10840   +  polyA_signal   HSV TK poly(A) signal: herpes simplex virus thymidine kinase polyadenylation signal (Cole and Stacy, 1985)
  11169..11757   +  rep_origin     ori: high-copy-number ColE1/pMB1/pBR322/pUC origin of replication
>Addgene plasmid #147732 | pT7-EGFP-C1-HsNot1iso2-6xmut_U | addgene full sequence | sequence record 357411 | Addgene NGS Result
TAGTTATTAATAGTAATCAATTACGGGGTCATTAGTTCATAGCCCATATATGGAGTTCCGCGTTACATAA
CTTACGGTAAATGGCCCGCCTGGCTGACCGCCCAACGACCCCCGCCCATTGACGTCAATAATGACGTATG
TTCCCATAGTAACGCCAATAGGGACTTTCCATTGACGTCAATGGGTGGAGTATTTACGGTAAACTGCCCA
CTTGGCAGTACATCAAGTGTATCATATGCCAAGTACGCCCCCTATTGACGTCAATGACGGTAAATGGCCC
GCCTGGCATTATGCCCAGTACATGACCTTATGGGACTTTCCTACTTGGCAGTACATCTACGTATTAGTCA
TCGCTATTACCATGGTGATGCGGTTTTGGCAGTACATCAATGGGCGTGGATAGCGGTTTGACTCACGGGG
ATTTCCAAGTCTCCACCCCATTGACGTCAATGGGAGTTTGTTTTGGCACCAAAATCAACGGGACTTTCCA
AAATGTCGTAACAACTCCGCCCCATTGACGCAAATGGGCGGTAGGCGTGTACGGTGGGAGGTCTATATAA
GCAGAGCTCTCTGGCTAACTAGAGAACCCACTGCTTACTGGCTTATCGAAATTAATACGACTCACTATAG
GGAGACCCAAGCTCTAGCGCTACCGGTCGCCACCATGGTGAGCAAGGGCGAGGAGCTGTTCACCGGGGTG
GTGCCCATCCTGGTCGAGCTGGACGGCGACGTAAACGGCCACAAGTTCAGCGTGTCCGGCGAGGGCGAGG
GCGATGCCACCTACGGCAAGCTGACCCTGAAGTTCATCTGCACCACCGGCAAGCTGCCCGTGCCCTGGCC
CACCCTCGTGACCACCCTGACCTACGGCGTGCAGTGCTTCAGCCGCTACCCCGACCACATGAAGCAGCAC
GACTTCTTCAAGTCCGCCATGCCCGAAGGCTACGTCCAGGAGCGCACCATCTTCTTCAAGGACGACGGCA
ACTACAAGACCCGCGCCGAGGTGAAGTTCGAGGGCGACACCCTGGTGAACCGCATCGAGCTGAAGGGCAT
CGACTTCAAGGAGGACGGCAACATCCTGGGGCACAAGCTGGAGTACAACTACAACAGCCACAACGTCTAT
ATCATGGCCGACAAGCAGAAGAACGGCATCAAGGTGAACTTCAAGATCCGCCACAACATCGAGGACGGCA
GCGTGCAGCTCGCCGACCACTACCAGCAGAACACCCCCATCGGCGACGGCCCCGTGCTGCTGCCCGACAA
CCACTACCTGAGCACCCAGTCCGCCCTGAGCAAAGACCCCAACGAGAAGCGCGATCACATGGTCCTGCTG
GAGTTCGTGACCGCCGCCGGGATCACTCTCGGCATGGACGAGCTGTACAAGTCCGGACTCAGATCTCGAG
CTATGAATCTTGACTCGCTCTCGCTGGCCTTGTCTCAAATCAGCTACCTGGTGGACAATTTAACCAAGAA
AAATTACCGAGCCAGCCAGCAGGAAATACAGCATATTGTGAATCGGCACGGTCCTGAGGCAGACAGGCAT
TTATTACGCTGCCTATTTTCGCATGTGGATTTCAGTGGCGATGGTAAAAGCAGTGGCAAAGATTTCCATC
AGACTCAGTTTCTGATTCAGGAGTGTGCGTTGCTGATTACAAAGCCAAATTTTATCTCGACGCTGTCCTA
TGCCATTGATAATCCATTGCACTATCAGAAGAGTTTAAAGCCTGCACCCCACTTATTTGCCCAGCTGAGT
AAAGTGCTCAAATTAAGCAAAGTACAAGAGGTAATTTTTGGCCTTGCCCTGTTGAATTCTTCCAGCTCAG
ATCTTAGAGGTTTCGCTGCCCAGTTTATCAAACAGAAGCTTCCAGATCTTCTGCGTTCTTACATTGACGC
AGACGTCAGTGGAAATCAAGAAGGTGGCTTCCAAGATATAGCAATAGAGGTCCTACACCTCCTCCTCTCC
CATCTCCTCTTTGGGCAGAAGGGAGCCTTTGGAGTTGGACAAGAACAGATAGACGCTTTTCTTAAGACGC
TGCGCAGAGATTTTCCCCAAGAACGCTGTCCCGTGGTGCTCGCACCACTTTTATACCCTGAAAAACGGGA
CATTCTAATGGACAGGATCCTGCCTGATTCCGGAGGGGTAGCTAAAACCATGATGGAGAGCTCTTTGGCT
GATTTCATGCAAGAAGTAGGCTATGGCTTTTGTGCAAGTATTGAAGAATGTCGCAATATAATCGTGCAGT
TTGGTGTTCGGGAGGTCACAGCTGCCCAGGTTGCAAGGGTTTTGGGAATGATGGCTCGAACTCATTCAGG
ATTAACAGATGGCATTCCATTACAGAGTATTTCTGCTCCGGGCAGTGGGATCTGGAGTGATGGGAAAGAT
AAAAGTGATGGAGCACAGGCACACACATGGAATGTAGAAGTCTTGATTGACGTTCTTAAAGAACTGAATC
CAAGTTTGAATTTCAAGGAAGTAACTTATGAACTGGACCATCCTGGATTTCAAATTCGTGACAGTAAAGG
ACTTCATAATGTGGTTTATGGCATTCAGAGGGGTTTGGGTATGGAAGTGTTCCCAGTAGACCTCATATAT
AGACCTTGGAAACATGCTGAAGGCCAGCTCTCCTTCATTCAACATTCCCTTATAAATCCAGAGATCTTCT
GTTTTGCTGACTATCCCTGTCATACTGTTGCCACTGATATTCTGAAAGCACCACCAGAGGATGACAATCG
AGAAATTGCCACATGGAAGAGCTTGGATTTGATTGAATCTCTGCTGAGGCTTGCAGAGGTTGGGCAGTAT
GAGCAAGTCAAACAGCTCTTCAGCTTCCCTATCAAACACTGTCCAGACATGCTGGTATTGGCCTTACTAC
AAATTAACACCTCTTGGCATACCTTGCGCCATGAACTTATCTCCACTCTGATGCCAATTTTCCTTGGAAA
CCATCCTAACTCAGCTATTATTTTGCACTATGCATGGCATGGGCAGGGACAGTCTCCCTCAATTCGCCAA
CTTATCATGCATGCAATGGCAGAATGGTACATGAGAGGGGAGCAGTATGATCAGGCCAAATTGTCTCGAA
TACTTGATGTGGCCCAGGACTTGAAGGCCTTGTCAATGCTGCTAAATGGTACTCCATTTGCCTTTGTTAT
TGACCTTGCTGCACTTGCTTCACGTCGTGAATACCTCAAACTTGATAAGTGGCTCACAGATAAAATTCGA
GAGCATGGGGAGCCTTTTATCCAGGCGTGTATGACTTTTTTAAAGAGACGGTGTCCTTCTATTTTGGGCG
GACTTGCCCCAGAAAAAGACCAGCCCAAAAGTGCTCAACTTCCTCCAGAAACTTTGGCGACAATGTTGGC
CTGTCTGCAAGCTTGTGCAGGGAGTGTTTCTCAGGAGCTATCAGAAACTATCCTCACCATGGTAGCCAAT
TGCAGTAATGTTATGAATAAGGCCAGACAACCACCACCTGGAGTTATGCCAAAAGGACGTCCTCCTAGTG
CTAGCAGCTTAGATGCCATTTCTCCTGTTCAGATTGACCCTCTTGCTGGAATGACATCTCTTAGTATAGG
TGGTTCAGCTGCCCCTCACACCCAGAGTATGCAGGGTTTTCCTCCAAATTTGGGTTCTGCATTCAGTACC
CCTCAGTCACCAGCAAAAGCATTTCCACCCCTTTCAACCCCCAATCAGACCACTGCATTCAGTGGTATTG
GAGGACTTTCATCACAGCTTCCAGTAGGTGGTCTTGGCACAGGCAGCCTGACTGGTATAGGAACTGGTGC
TCTTGGACTCCCTGCAGTGAATAACGACCCTTTTGTACAGAGGAAACTGGGCACCTCTGGACTGAATCAG
CCTACATTCCAGCAGACGGACTTGTCTCAGGTGTGGCCAGAGGCAAACCAGCACTTTAGTAAAGAGATAG
ATGATGAAGCAAACAGCTATTTCCAGCGAATATATAATCATCCACCACATCCAACCATGTCTGTTGATGA
GGTATTAGAAATGCTGCAGAGATTTAAAGACTCTACTATAAAGAGGGAACGAGAAGTATTTAACTGTATG
CTAAGGAACTTGTTTGAAGAATATCGTTTTTTTCCCCAGTATCCTGATAAAGAGTTACATATAACAGCCT
GCCTATTTGGTGGTATAATTGAGAAAGGACTGGTCACTTACATGGCACTAGGTCTGGCTCTACGATATGT
TCTTGAAGCCTTACGCAAGCCTTTTGGATCCAAAATGTATTATTTCGGGATTGCTGCACTAGATAGATTT
AAAAACAGATTGAAGGACTATCCCCAGTATTGTCAGCATTTGGCTTCTATCAGTCACTTTATGCAATTTC
CACATCATTTACAGGAGTATATTGAGTATGGACAGCAGTCTAGAGATCCTCCTGTGAAAATGCAAGGCTC
TATCACAACCCCTGGAAGTATTGCACTGGCTCAGGCCCAGGCTCAGGCCCAGGTTCCAGCAAAAGCTCCT
CTTGCTGGTCAAGTTAGCACTATGGTAACCACCTCAACAACTACCACTGTTGCTAAAACGGTTACGGTCA
CCAGGCCAACTGGAGTCAGCTTTAAGAAAGATGTGCCACCTTCTATTAATACTACAAATATAGATACGTT
GCTTGTGGCCACAGATCAAACTGAGAGAATTGTGGAGCCCCCAGAAAATATCCAGGAGAAAATTGCTTTT
ATTTTCAATAATCTCTCACAGTCAAATATGACACAAAAGGTTGAAGAGCTAAAGGAAACGGTGAAAGAAG
AATTTATGCCTTGGGTTTCACAGTATCTGGTTATGAAGAGAGTCAGTATTGAGCCAAACTTTCATAGCCT
GTATTCAAACTTCCTTGACACGCTGAAGAATCCTGAATTTAACAAGATGGTTCTGAATGAGACCTACAGA
AACATTAAAGTGCTCCTGACCTCTGATAAAGCTGCAGCCAATTTCTCAGATCGTTCTTTGCTGAAGAACT
TGGGACATTGGCTAGGAATGATCACATTAGCTAAAAACAAACCCATCTTACACACTGACTTGGATGTGAA
ATCATTGCTGCTAGAGGCTTATGTTAAAGGACAACAAGAATTGCTCTATGTAGTGCCCTTTGTTGCCAAA
GTCTTAGAATCTAGCATTCGTAGTGTGGTTTTTAGGCCACCAAACCCTTGGACAATGGCAATTATGAATG
TATTAGCTGAGCTACATCAGGAGCATGACTTAAAGTTAAACTTGAAGTTTGAAATCGAGGTTCTCTGCAA
GAACCTTGCATTAGACATCAATGAGCTAAAACCTGGAAACCTCCTAAAGGATAAAGATCGCCTGAAGAAT
TTAGATGAGCAACTCTCTGCTCCAAAGAAAGATGTCAAGCAGCCAGAAGAACTCCCTCCCATCACAACCA
CAACAACTTCTACTACACCAGCTACCAACACCACTTGTACAGCCACGGTTCCACCACAGCCACAGTACAG
CTACCACGACATCAATGTCTATTCCCTTGCGGGCTTGGCACCACACATTACTCTAAATCCAACAATTCCC
TTGTTTCAGGCCCATCCACAGTTGAAGCAGTGTGTGCGTCAGGCAATTGAACGGGCTGTCCAGGAGCTGG
TCCATCCTGTGGTGGATCGATCAATTAAGATTGCCATGACTACTTGTGAGCAAATAGTCAGGAAGGATTT
TGCCCTGGATTCGGAGGAATCTCGAATGCGAATAGCAGCTCATCACATGATGCGTAACTTGACAGCTGGA
ATGGCTATGATTACATGCAGGGAACCTTTGCTCATGAGCATATCTACCAACTTAAAAAACAGTTTTGCCT
CAGCCCTTCGTACTGCTTCCCCACAACAAAGAGAAATGATGGATCAGGCAGCTGCTCAATTAGCTCAGGA
CAATTGTGAGTTGGCTTGCTGTTTTATTCAGAAGACTGCAGTAGAAAAAGCAGGCCCTGAGATGGACAAG
AGATTAGCAACTGAATTTGAGCTGAGAAAACATGCTAGGCAAGAAGGACGCAGATACTGTGATCCTGTTG
TTTTAACATATCAAGCTGAACGGATGCCAGAGCAAATCAGGCTGAAAGTTGGTGGTGTGGACCCAAAGCA
GTTGGCTGTTTACGAAGAGTTTGCACGCAATGTTCCTGGCTTCTTACCTACAAATGACTTAAGTCAGCCC
ACGGGATTTTTAGCCCAGCCCATGAAGCAAGCTTGGGCAACAGATGATGTAGCTCAGATTTATGATAAGT
GTATTACAGAACTGGAGCAACATCTACATGCCATCCCACCAACTTTGGCCATGAACCCTCAAGCTCAGGC
TCTTCGAAGTCTCTTGGAGGTTGTAGTTTTATCTCGAAACTCTCGGGATGCCATAGCTGCTCTTGGATTG
CTCCAAAAGGCTGTAGAGGGCTTACTAGATGCCACAAGTGGTGCTGATGCTGACCTTCTGCTGCGCTACA
GGGAATGCCACCTCTTGGTCCTAAAAGCTCTGCAGGATGGCCGGGCATATGGGTCTCCATGGTGCAACAA
ACAGATCACAAGGTGCCTAATTGAATGTCGAGATGAATATAAATATAATGTGGAGGCTGTGGAGCTGCTA
ATTCGCAATCATTTGGTTAATATGCAGCAGTATGATCTTCACCTAGCGCAGTCAATGGAGAATGGCTTAA
ACTACATGGCTGTGGCATTTGCTATGCAGTTAGTAAAAATCCTGCTGGTGGATGAAAGGAGTGTTGCTCA
TGTTACTGAGGCAGATCTGTTCCACACCATTGAAACCCTCATGAGGATTAATGCTCATTCCAGAGGCAAT
GCTCCAGAAGGATTGCCCCAGCTGATGGAAGTAGTGCGATCCAACTATGAAGCAATGATTGATCGTGCTC
ATGGAGGCCCAAACTTTATGATGCATTCTGGGATCTCTCAAGCCTCAGAGTATGATGACCCTCCAGGCCT
GAGGGAGAAGGCAGAGTATCTTCTGAGGGAATGGGTGAATCTCTACCATTCAGCAGCAGCTGGCCGCGAC
AGTACCAAAGCTTTCTCTGCATTTGTTGGACAGATGCACCAGCAAGGAATACTGAAGACCGATGATCTCA
TAACAAGGTTCTTTCGTCTGTGTACTGAAATGTGTGTTGAAATCAGTTACCGTGCTCAGGCTGAGCAGCA
GCACAATCCTGCTGCCAATCCCACCATGATCCGAGCCAAGTGCTATCACAACCTGGATGCCTTTGTTCGA
CTCATTGCACTGCTCGTGAAACACTCAGGGGAGGCCACCAACACTGTCACAAAGATTAATCTGCTGAACA
AGGTCCTTGGTATAGTAGTGGGAGTTCTCCTTCAGGATCATGATGTTCGTCAGAGTGAATTTCAGCAACT
TCCCTACCATCGAATTTTTATCATGCTTCTCTTGGAACTCAATGCACCTGAGCATGTGTTGGAAACCATT
AATTTCCAGACACTTACAGCTTTCTGCAATACATTCCACATCTTGAGGCCTACCAAAGCTTATGGCTTTG
TATGTGCCTGGCTTGCACTGATTTCCCATCGGATATTTATTGCAAGAATGCTGGCACATACGCCACAGCA
GAAGGGGTGGCCTATGTATGCACAGCTACTGATTGATTTATTCAAATATTTAGCGCCTTTCCTTAGAAAT
GTGGAACTCACCAAACAGATGCAAGAACTCTACAAGGGCACTTTAAGAGTGCTGCTGGTTCTTTTGCATG
ATTTCCCAGAGTTCCTTTGTGATTACCATTATGGGTTCTGTGATGTGATCCCACCTAATTGTATCCAGTT
AAGAAATTTGATCCTGAGTGCCTTTCCAAGAAACATGAGGCTCCCCGACCCATTCACTCCTAATCTAAAG
GTGGACATGTTGAGTGAAATTAACATTGCTCCCCGGATTCTCACCAATTTCACTGGAGTAATGCCACCTC
AGTTCAAAAAGGATTTGGATTCCTATCTTAAAACTCGATCACCAGTCACTTTCCTGTCTGATCTGCGCAG
CAACCTACAGGTATCCAATGAACCTGGGAATCGCTACAACCTCCAGCTCATCAATGCACTGGTGCTCTAT
GTCGGGACTCAGGCCATTGCGCACATCCACAACAAGGGCAGCACACCTTCAATGAGCACCATCACTCACT
CAGCACACATGGATATCTTCCAGAATTTGGCTGTGGACTTGGACACTGAGGGTCGCTATCTCTTTTTGAA
TGCAATTGCAAATCAGCTCCGGTACCCAAATAGCCACACTCACTACTTCAGTTGCACCATGCTGTACCTT
TTTGCAGAGGCCAATACGGAAGCCATCCAAGCACAGATCACAAGAGTTCTCTTGGAACGGTTGATTGTAA
ATAGGCCACATCCTTGGGGTCTTCTTATTACCTTCATTGAGCTGATTAAAAACCCAGCGTTTAAGTTCTG
GAACCATGAATTTGTACACTGTGCCCCAGAAATCGAAAAGTTATTCCAGTCGGTCGCACAGTGCTGCATG
GGACAGAAGCAGGCCCAGCAAGTAATGGAAGGGACAGGTGCCAGTTAGCCGCGGGCCCGGGATCCACCGG
ATCTAGATAACTGATCATAATCAGCCATACCACATTTGTAGAGGTTTTACTTGCTTTAAAAAACCTCCCA
CACCTCCCCCTGAACCTGAAACATAAAATGAATGCAATTGTTGTTGTTAACTTGTTTATTGCAGCTTATA
ATGGTTACAAATAAAGCAATAGCATCACAAATTTCACAAATAAAGCATTTTTTTCACTGCATTCTAGTTG
TGGTTTGTCCAAACTCATCAATGTATCTTAACGCGTAAATTGTAAGCGTTAATATTTTGTTAAAATTCGC
GTTAAATTTTTGTTAAATCAGCTCATTTTTTAACCAATAGGCCGAAATCGGCAAAATCCCTTATAAATCA
AAAGAATAGACCGAGATAGGGT
[37 nt withheld, positions 8913-8949]
AAAGAACGTGGACTCCAACGTCAAAGG
[49 nt withheld, positions 8977-9025]
T
[91 nt withheld, positions 9027-9117]
G
[124 nt withheld, positions 9119-9242]
CAGGTGGCACTTTTCGGGGAAATGTGCGCGGAACCCCTATTTGTTTATTTTTCTAAATACATTCAAATAT
GTATCCGCTCATGAGACAATAACCCTGATAAATGCTTCAATAATATTGAAAAAGGAAGAGTCCTGAGGCG
GAAAGAACCAGCTGTGGAATGTGTGTCAGTTAGGGTGTGGAAAGTCCCCAGGCTCCCCAGCAGGCAGAAG
TATGCAAAGCATGCATCTCAATTAGTCAACAACCAGGTGTGGAAAGTCCCCAGGCTCCCCAGCAGGCAGA
AGTATGCAAAGCATGCATCTCAATTAGTCAGCAACCATAGTCCCGCCCCTAACTCCGCCCATCCCGCCCC
TAACTCCGCCCAGTTCCGCCCATTCTCCGCCCCATGGCTGACTAATTTTTTTTATTTATGCAGAGGCCGA
GGCCGCCTCGGCCTCTGAGCTATTCCAGAAGTAGTGAGGAGGCTTTTTTGGAGGCCTAGGCTTTTGCAAA
GATCGATCAAGAGACAGGATGAGGATCGTTTCGCATGATTGAACAAGATGGATTGCACGCAGGTTCTCCG
GCCGCTTGGGTGGAGAGGCTATTCGGCTATGACTGGGCACAACAGACAATCGGCTGCTCTGATGCCGCCG
TGTTCCGGCTGTCAGCGCAGGGGCGCCCGGTTCTTTTTGTCAAGACCGACCTGTCCGGTGCCCTGAATGA
ACTGCAAGACGAGGCAGCGCGGCTATCGTGGCTGGCCACGACGGGCGTTCCTTGCGCAGCTGTGCTCGAC
GTTGTCACTGAAGCGGGAAGGGACTGGCTGCTATTGGGCGAAGTGCCGGGGCAGGATCTCCTGTCATCTC
ACCTTGCTCCTGCCGAGAAAGTATCCATCATGGCTGATGCAATGCGGCGGCTGCATACGCTTGATCCGGC
TACCTGCCCATTCGACCACCAAGCGAAACATCGCATCGAGCGAGCACGTACTCGGATGGAAGCCGGTCTT
GTCGATCAGGATGATCTGGACGAAGAGCATCAGGGGCTCGCGCCAGCCGAACTGTTCGCCAGGCTCAAGG
CGAGCATGCCCGACGGCGAGGATCTCGTCGTGACCCATGGCGATGCCTGCTTGCCGAATATCATGGTGGA
AAATGGCCGCTTTTCTGGATTCATCGACTGTGGCCGGCTGGGTGTGGCGGACCGCTATCAGGACATAGCG
TTGGCTACCCGTGATATTGCTGAAGAGCTTGGCGGCGAATGGGCTGACCGCTTCCTCGTGCTTTACGGTA
TCGCCGCTCCCGATTCGCAGCGCATCGCCTTCTATCGCCTTCTTGACGAGTTCTTCTGAGCGGGACTCTG
GGGTTCGAAATGACCGACCAAGCGACGCCCAACCTGCCATCACGAGATTTCGATTCCACCGCCGCCTTCT
ATGAAAGGTTGGGCTTCGGAATCGTTTTCCGGGACGCCGGCTGGATGATCCTCCAGCGCGGGGATCTCAT
GCTGGAGTTCTTCGCCCACCCTAGGGGGAGGCTAACTGAAACACGGAAGGAGACAATACCGGAAGGAACC
CGCGCTATGACGGCAATAAAAAGACAGAATAAAACGCACGGTGTTGGGTCGTTTGTTCATAAACGCGGGG
TTCGGTCCCAGGGCTGGCACTCTGTCGATACCCCACCGAGACCCCATTGGGGCCAATACGCCCGCGTTTC
TTCCTTTTCCCCACCCCACCCCCCAAGTTCGGGTGAAGGCCCAGGGCTCGCAGCCAACGTCGGGGCGGCA
GGCCCTGCCATAGCCTCAGGTTACTCATATATACTTTAGATTGATTTAAAACTTCATTTTTAATTTAAAA
GGATCTAGGTGAAGATCCTTTTTGATAATCTCATGACCAAAATCCCTTAACGTGAGTTTTCGTTCCACTG
AGCGTCAGACCCCGTAGAAAAGATCAAAGGATCTTCTTGAGATCCTTTTTTTCTGCGCGTAATCTGCTGC
TTGCAAACAAAAAAACCACCGCTACCAGCGGTGGTTTGTTTGCCGGATCAAGAGCTACCAACTCTTTTTC
CGAAGGTAACTGGCTTCAGCAGAGCGCAGATACCAAATACTGTTCTTCTAGTGTAGCCGTAGTTAGGCCA
CCACTTCAAGAACTCTGTAGCACCGCCTACATACCTCGCTCTGCTAATCCTGTTACCAGTGGCTGCTGCC
AGTGGCGATAAGTCGTGTCTTACCGGGTTGGACTCAAGACGATAGTTACCGGATAAGGCGCAGCGGTCGG
GCTGAACGGGGGGTTCGTGCACACAGCCCAGCTTGGAGCGAACGACCTACACCGAACTGAGATACCTACA
GCGTGAGCTATGAGAAAGCGCCACGCTTCCCGAAGGGAGAAAGGCGGACAGGTATCCGGTAAGCGGCAGG
GTCGGAACAGGAGAGCGCACGAGGGAGCTTCCAGGGGGAAACGCCTGGTATCTTTATAGTCCTGTCGGGT
TTCGCCACCTCTGACTTGAGCGTCGATTTTTGTGATGCTCGTCAGGGGGGCGGAGCCTATGGAAAAACGC
CAGCAACGCGGCCTTTTTACGGTTCCTGGCCTTTTGCTGGCCTTTTGCTCACATGTTCTTTCCTGCGTTA
TCCCCTGATTCTGTGGATAACCGTATTACCGCCATGCAT
